>Addgene plasmid #173757 | pDe_Cas9_KANA_R160b | addgene full sequence | sequence record 351582 | Addgene NGS Result
AGTTTGGCTGTGAGCAATTATGTGCTTAGTGCATCTAACGCTTGAGTTAAGCCGCGCCGCGAAGCGGCGT
CGGCTTGAACGAATTTCTAGCTAGACATTATTTGCCGACTACCTTGGTGATCTCGCCTTTCACGTAGTGG
ACAAATTCTTCCAACTGATCTGCGCGCGAGGCCAAGCGATCTTCTTCTTGTCCAAGATAAGCCTGTCTAG
CTTCAAGTATGACGGGCTGATACTGGGCCGGCAGGCGCTCCATTGCCCAGTCGGCAGCGACATCCTTCGG
CGCGATTTTGCCGGTTACTGCGCTGTACCAAATGCGGGACAACGTAAGCACTACATTTCGCTCATCGCCA
GCCCAGTCGGGCGGCGAGTTCCATAGCGTTAAGGTTTCATTTAGCGCCTCAAATAGATCCTGTTCAGGAA
CCGGATCAAAGAGTTCCTCCGCCGCTGGACCTACCAAGGCAACGCTATGTTCTCTTGCTTTTGTCAGCAA
GATAGCCAGATCAATGTCGATCGTGGCTGGCTCGAAGATACCTGCAAGAATGTCATTGCGCTGCCATTCT
CCAAATTGCAGTTCGCGCTTAGCTGGATAACGCCACGGAATGATGTCGTCGTGCACAACAATGGTGACTT
CTACAGCGCGGAGAATCTCGCTCTCTCCAGGGGAAGCCGAAGTTTCCAAAAGGTCGTTGATCAAAGCTCG
CCGCGTTGTTTCATCAAGCCTTACGGTCACCGTAACCAGCAAATCAATATCACTGTGTGGCTTCAGGCCG
CCATCCACTGCGGAGCCGTACAAATGTACGGCCAGCAACGTCGGTTCGAGATGGCGCTCGATGACGCCAA
CTACCTCTGATAGTTGAGTCGATACTTCGGCGATCACCGCTTCCCCCATGATGTTTAACTTTGTTTTAGG
GCGACTGCCCTGCTGCGTAACATCGTTGCTGCTCCATAACATCAAACATCGACCCACGGCGTAACGCGCT
TGCTGCTTGGATGCCCGAGGCATAGACTGTACCCCAAAAAAACAGTCATAACAAGCCATGAAAACCGCCA
CTGCGCCGTTACCACCGCTGCGTTCGGTCAAGGTTCTGGACCAGTTGCGTGAGCGCATACGCTACTTGCA
TTACAGCTTACGAACCGAACAGGCTTATGTCCACTGGGTTCGTGCCCGAATTGATCACAGGCAGCAACGC
TCTGTCATCGTTACAATCAACATGCTACCCTCCGCGAGATCATCCGTGTTTCAAACCCGGCAGCTTAGTT
GCCGTTCTTCCGAATAGCATCGGTAACATGAGCAAAGTCTGCCGCCTTACAACGGCTCTCCCGCTGACGC
CGTCCCGGACTGATGGGCTGCCTGTATCGAGTGGTGATTTTGTGCCGAGCTGCCGGTCGGGGAGCTGTTG
GCTGGCTGGTGGCAGGATATATTGTGGTGTAAACAAATTGACGCTTAGACAACTTAATAACACATTGCGG
ACGTTTTTAATGTACTGAATTAACGCCGAATTGCTCTAGCCAATACGCAAACCGCCTCTCCCCGCGCGTT
GGCCGATTCATTAATGCAGCTGGCACGACAGGTTTCCCGACTGGAAAGCGGGCAGTGAGCGCAACGCAAT
TAATGTGAGTTAGCTCACTCATTAGGCACCCCAGGCTTTACACTTTATGCTTCCGGCTCGTATGTTGTGT
GGAATTGTGAGCGGATAACAATTTCACACAGGAAACAGCTATGACATGATTACGAATTCAAAAATTACGG
ATATGAATATAGGCATATCCGTATCCGAATTATCCGTTTGACAGCTAGCAACGATTGTACAATTGCTTCT
TTAAAAAAGGAAGAAAGAAAGAAAGAAAAGAATCAACATCAGCGTTAACAAACGGCCCCGTTACGGCCCA
AACGGTCATATAGAGTAACGGCGTTAAGCGTTGAAAGACTCCTATCGAAATACGTAACCGCAAACGTGTC
ATAGTCAGATCCCCTCTTCCTTCACCGCCTCAAACACAAAAATAATCTTCTACAGCCTATATATACAACC
CCCCCTTCTATCTCTCCTTTCTCACAATTCATCATCTTTCTTTCTCTACCCCCAATTTTAAGAAATCCTC
TCTTCTCCTCTTCATTTTCAAGGTAAATCTCTCTCTCTCTCTCTCTCTCTGTTATTCCTTGTTTTAATTA
GGTATGTATTATTGCTAGTTTGTTAATCTGCTTATCTTATGTATGCCTTATGTGAATATCTTTATCTTGT
TCATCTCATCCGTTTAGAAGCTATAAATTTGTTGATTTGACTGTGTATCTACACGTGGTTATGTTTATAT
CTAATCAGATATGAATTTCTTCATATTGTTGCGTTTGTGTGTACCAATCCGAAATCGTTGATTTTTTTCA
TTTAATCGTGTAGCTAATTGTACGTATACATATGGATCTACGTATCAATTGTTCATCTGTTTGTGTTTGT
ATGTATACAGATCTGAAAACATCACTTCTCTCATCTGATTGTGTTGTTACATACATAGATATAGATCTGT
TATATCATTTTTTTTATTAATTGTGTATATATATATGTGCATAGATCTGGATTACATGATTGTGATTATT
TACATGATTTTGTTATTTACGTATGTATATATGTAGATCTGGACTTTTTGGAGTTGTTGACTTGATTGTA
TTTGTGTGTGTATATGTGTGTTCTGATCTTGATATGTTATGTATGTGCAGCGAATTCGGCGCGCCATGGA
TAAGAAGTACTCTATCGGACTCGATATCGGAACTAACTCTGTGGGATGGGCTGTGATCACCGATGAGTAC
AAGGTGCCATCTAAGAAGTTCAAGGTTCTCGGAAACACCGATAGGCACTCTATCAAGAAAAACCTTATCG
GTGCTCTCCTCTTCGATTCTGGTGAAACTGCTGAGGCTACCAGACTCAAGAGAACCGCTAGAAGAAGGTA
CACCAGAAGAAAGAACAGGATCTGCTACCTCCAAGAGATCTTCTCTAACGAGATGGCTAAAGTGGATGAT
TCATTCTTCCACAGGCTCGAAGAGTCATTCCTCGTGGAAGAAGATAAGAAGCACGAGAGGCACCCTATCT
TCGGAAACATCGTTGATGAGGTGGCATACCACGAGAAGTACCCTACTATCTACCACCTCAGAAAGAAGCT
CGTTGATTCTACTGATAAGGCTGATCTCAGGCTCATCTACCTCGCTCTCGCTCACATGATCAAGTTCAGA
GGACACTTCCTCATCGAGGGTGATCTCAACCCTGATAACTCTGATGTGGATAAGTTGTTCATCCAGCTCG
TGCAGACCTACAACCAGCTTTTCGAAGAGAACCCTATCAACGCTTCAGGTGTGGATGCTAAGGCTATCCT
CTCTGCTAGGCTCTCTAAGTCAAGAAGGCTTGAGAACCTCATTGCTCAGCTCCCTGGTGAGAAGAAGAAC
GGACTTTTCGGAAACTTGATCGCTCTCTCTCTCGGACTCACCCCTAACTTCAAGTCTAACTTCGATCTCG
CTGAGGATGCAAAGCTCCAGCTCTCAAAGGATACCTACGATGATGATCTCGATAACCTCCTCGCTCAGAT
CGGAGATCAGTACGCTGATTTGTTCCTCGCTGCTAAGAACCTCTCTGATGCTATCCTCCTCAGTGATATC
CTCAGAGTGAACACCGAGATCACCAAGGCTCCACTCTCAGCTTCTATGATCAAGAGATACGATGAGCACC
ACCAGGATCTCACACTTCTCAAGGCTCTTGTTAGACAGCAGCTCCCAGAGAAGTACAAAGAGATTTTCTT
CGATCAGTCTAAGAACGGATACGCTGGTTACATCGATGGTGGTGCATCTCAAGAAGAGTTCTACAAGTTC
ATCAAGCCTATCCTCGAGAAGATGGATGGAACCGAGGAACTCCTCGTGAAGCTCAATAGAGAGGATCTTC
TCAGAAAGCAGAGGACCTTCGATAACGGATCTATCCCTCATCAGATCCACCTCGGAGAGTTGCACGCTAT
CCTTAGAAGGCAAGAGGATTTCTACCCATTCCTCAAGGATAACAGGGAAAAGATTGAGAAGATTCTCACC
TTCAGAATCCCTTACTACGTGGGACCTCTCGCTAGAGGAAACTCAAGATTCGCTTGGATGACCAGAAAGT
CTGAGGAAACCATCACCCCTTGGAACTTCGAAGAGGTGGTGGATAAGGGTGCTAGTGCTCAGTCTTTCAT
CGAGAGGATGACCAACTTCGATAAGAACCTTCCAAACGAGAAGGTGCTCCCTAAGCACTCTTTGCTCTAC
GAGTACTTCACCGTGTACAACGAGTTGACCAAGGTTAAGTACGTGACCGAGGGAATGAGGAAGCCTGCTT
TTTTGTCAGGTGAGCAAAAGAAGGCTATCGTTGATCTCTTGTTCAAGACCAACAGAAAGGTGACCGTGAA
GCAGCTCAAAGAGGATTACTTCAAGAAAATCGAGTGCTTCGATTCAGTTGAGATTTCTGGTGTTGAGGAT
AGGTTCAACGCATCTCTCGGAACCTACCACGATCTCCTCAAGATCATTAAGGATAAGGATTTCTTGGATA
ACGAGGAAAACGAGGATATCTTGGAGGATATCGTTCTTACCCTCACCCTCTTTGAAGATAGAGAGATGAT
TGAAGAAAGGCTCAAGACCTACGCTCATCTCTTCGATGATAAGGTGATGAAGCAGTTGAAGAGAAGAAGA
TACACTGGTTGGGGAAGGCTCTCAAGAAAGCTCATTAACGGAATCAGGGATAAGCAGTCTGGAAAGACAA
TCCTTGATTTCCTCAAGTCTGATGGATTCGCTAACAGAAACTTCATGCAGCTCATCCACGATGATTCTCT
CACCTTTAAAGAGGATATCCAGAAGGCTCAGGTTTCAGGACAGGGTGATAGTCTCCATGAGCATATCGCT
AACCTCGCTGGATCTCCTGCAATCAAGAAGGGAATCCTCCAGACTGTGAAGGTTGTGGATGAGTTGGTGA
AGGTGATGGGAAGGCATAAGCCTGAGAACATCGTGATCGAAATGGCTAGAGAGAACCAGACCACTCAGAA
GGGACAGAAGAACTCTAGGGAAAGGATGAAGAGGATCGAGGAAGGTATCAAAGAGCTTGGATCTCAGATC
CTCAAAGAGCACCCTGTTGAGAACACTCAGCTCCAGAATGAGAAGCTCTACCTCTACTACCTCCAGAACG
GAAGGGATATGTATGTGGATCAAGAGTTGGATATCAACAGGCTCTCTGATTACGATGTTGATCATATCGT
GCCACAGTCATTCTTGAAGGATGATTCTATCGATAACAAGGTGCTCACCAGGTCTGATAAGAACAGGGGT
AAGAGTGATAACGTGCCAAGTGAAGAGGTTGTGAAGAAAATGAAGAACTATTGGAGGCAGCTCCTCAACG
CTAAGCTCATCACTCAGAGAAAGTTCGATAACTTGACTAAGGCTGAGAGGGGAGGACTCTCTGAATTGGA
TAAGGCAGGATTCATCAAGAGGCAGCTTGTGGAAACCAGGCAGATCACTAAGCACGTTGCACAGATCCTC
GATTCTAGGATGAACACCAAGTACGATGAGAACGATAAGTTGATCAGGGAAGTGAAGGTTATCACCCTCA
AGTCAAAGCTCGTGTCTGATTTCAGAAAGGATTTCCAATTCTACAAGGTGAGGGAAATCAACAACTACCA
CCACGCTCACGATGCTTACCTTAACGCTGTTGTTGGAACCGCTCTCATCAAGAAGTATCCTAAGCTCGAG
TCAGAGTTCGTGTACGGTGATTACAAGGTGTACGATGTGAGGAAGATGATCGCTAAGTCTGAGCAAGAGA
TCGGAAAGGCTACCGCTAAGTATTTCTTCTACTCTAACATCATGAATTTCTTCAAGACCGAGATTACCCT
CGCTAACGGTGAGATCAGAAAGAGGCCACTCATCGAGACAAACGGTGAAACAGGTGAGATCGTGTGGGAT
AAGGGAAGGGATTTCGCTACCGTTAGAAAGGTGCTCTCTATGCCACAGGTGAACATCGTTAAGAAAACCG
AGGTGCAGACCGGTGGATTCTCTAAAGAGTCTATCCTCCCTAAGAGGAACTCTGATAAGCTCATTGCTAG
GAAGAAGGATTGGGACCCTAAGAAATACGGTGGTTTCGATTCTCCTACCGTGGCTTACTCTGTTCTCGTT
GTGGCTAAGGTTGAGAAGGGAAAGAGTAAGAAGCTCAAGTCTGTTAAGGAACTTCTCGGAATCACTATCA
TGGAAAGGTCATCTTTCGAGAAGAACCCAATCGATTTCCTCGAGGCTAAGGGATACAAAGAGGTTAAGAA
GGATCTCATCATCAAGCTCCCAAAGTACTCACTCTTCGAACTCGAGAACGGTAGAAAGAGGATGCTCGCT
TCTGCTGGTGAGCTTCAAAAGGGAAACGAGCTTGCTCTCCCATCTAAGTACGTTAACTTTCTTTACCTCG
CTTCTCACTACGAGAAGTTGAAGGGATCTCCAGAAGATAACGAGCAGAAGCAACTTTTCGTTGAGCAGCA
CAAGCACTACTTGGATGAGATCATCGAGCAGATCTCTGAGTTCTCTAAAAGGGTGATCCTCGCTGATGCA
AACCTCGATAAGGTGTTGTCTGCTTACAACAAGCACAGAGATAAGCCTATCAGGGAACAGGCAGAGAACA
TCATCCATCTCTTCACCCTTACCAACCTCGGTGCTCCTGCTGCTTTCAAGTACTTCGATACAACCATCGA
TAGGAAGAGATACACCTCTACCAAAGAAGTGCTCGATGCTACCCTCATCCATCAGTCTATCACTGGACTC
TACGAGACTAGGATCGATCTCTCACAGCTCGGTGGTGATTCAAGGGCTGATCCTAAGAAGAAGAGGAAGG
TTTGAGGCGCGCCGAGCTCCAGGCCTCCCAGCTTTCGTCCGTATCATCGGTTTCGACAACGTTCGTCAAG
TTCAATGCATCAGTTTCATTGCCCACACACCAGAATCCTACTAAGTTTGAGTATTATGGCATTGGAAAAG
CTGTTTTCTTCTATCATTTGTTCTGCTTGTAATTTACTGTGTTCTTTCAGTTTTTGTTTTCGGACATCAA
AATGCAAATGGATGGATAAGAGTTAATAAATGATATGGTCCTTTTGTTCATTCTCAAATTATTATTATCT
GTTGTTTTTACTTTAATGGGTTGAATTTAAGTAAGAAAGGAACTAACAGTGTGATATTAAGGTGCAATGT
TAGACATATAAAACAGTCTTTCACCTCTCTTTGGTTATGTCTTGAATTGGTTTGTTTCTTCACTTATCTG
TGTAATCAAGTTTACTATGAGTCTATGATCAAGTAATTATGCAATCAAGTTAAGTACAGTATAGGCTTGA
GCTCCCTAGGCCTGTTATCCCTAACAAGTTTGTACAAAAAAGCAGGCTGGATCCACTAGTGAGCTCCTTT
TTTTCTTCTTCTTCGTTCATACAGTTTTTTTTTGTTTATCAGCTTACATTTTCTTGAACCGTAGCTTTCG
TTTTCTTCTTTTTAACTTTCCATTCGGAGTTTTTGTATCTTGTTTCATAGTTTGTCCCAGGATTAGAATG
ATTAGGCATCGAACCTTCAAGAATTTGATTGAATAAAACATCTTCATTCTTAAGATATGAAGATAATCTT
CAAAAGGCCCCTGGGAATCTGAAAGAAGAGAAGCAGGCCCATTTATATGGGAAAGAACAATAGTATTTCT
TATATAGGCCCATTTAAGTTGAAAACAATCTTCAAAAGTCCCACATCGCTTAGATAAGAAAACGAAGCTG
AGTTTATATACAGCTAGAGTCGAAGTAGTGATTGAGGAGTAAGAATGATGTGCCGTTTAAGAGCTATGCT
GGAAACAGCATAGCAAGTTTAAATAAGGCTAGTCCGTTATCAACTTGAAAAAGTGGCACCGAGTCGGTGC
TTTTTTTGTTTTTTATGTCTAGCTCTAGCTAACGCCGGCGGTTCAGTTGCATTATGTCTTTATACACCCC
TACCTAGATGATTAAGTTTTACTTTAGTTGGTGTGAAATGGATAAATTCTAAAATATGAGGTGTGGAATG
AAGGATTGTCATCAATTAGTTGGCCCCAACCAAGTAAAATAAGAAGGCCGGCCCATTACAATTAAGTCGT
CACACAAGTGGGCTTCATTGAAACAAGCGCAAAAAGGAGTCCAGGCCCGTGTTAGCGTGAAGACTCAACC
AGCGATTTCTCCCTCATCGGTTGCACAGAAAAGCTGTGTGTTGTTTATATGGCGAAACCTAACAGTCTGA
CTTGGGTGAAAGTGTGTGGCATACGTTTAAGAGCTATGCTGGAAACAGCATAGCAAGTTTAAATAAGGCT
AGTCCGTTATCAACTTGAAAAAGTGGCACCGAGTCGGTGCTTTTTTTGTTTTTTATGTCTGGTGACCATA
GGACATCGGCCGAGCTGAATAGTACGCGTTACGACTTATCGGCGCGCCGAATTAGATCACCTGAGGGAGC
TCACTAGTGGATCCACCCAGCTTTCTTGTACAAAGTGGTTCGATAATTCCGATCCAGCCTAGGCCCGGGC
CTGAGGACGCGTCCATGGTTAATTAAGACGTCCGGACCGACTAGTGGATCCTCTAGAGTCGACCTGCAGG
CATGCAAGCTTCAGCTTGCATGCCGGTCGATCTAGTAACATAGATGACACCGCGCGCGATAATTTATCCT
AGTTTGCGCGCTATATTTTGTTTTCTATCGCGTATTAAATGTATAATTGCGGGACTCTAATCATAAAAAC
CCATCTCATAAATAACGTCATGCATTACATGTTAATTATTACATGCTTAACGTAATTCAACAGAAATTAT
ATGATAATCATCGCAAGACCGGCAACAGGATTCAATCTTAAGAAGCTTTATTGCCAAATGTTTGAACGAT
CTGCTTGACTCTAGCTAGAGTCCGAACCCCAGAGTCCCGCTCAGAAGAACTCGTCAAGAAGGCGATAGAA
GGCGATGCGCTGCGAATCGGGAGCGGCGATACCGTAAAGCACGAGGAAGCGGTCAGCCCATTCGCCGCCA
AGCTCTTCAGCAATATCACGGGTAGCCAACGCTATGTCCTGATAGCGGTCCGCCACACCCAGCCGGCCAC
AGTCGATGAATCCAGAAAAGCGGCCATTTTCCACCATGATATTCGGCAAGCAGGCATCGCCGTGGGTCAC
GACGAGATCCTCGCCGTCGGGCATCCGCGCCTTGAGCCTGGCGAACAGTTCGGCTGGCGCGAGCCCCTGA
TGCTCTTCGTCCAGATCATCCTGATCGACAAGACCGGCTTCCATCCGAGTACGTGCTCGCTCGATGCGAT
GTTTCGCTTGGTGGTCGAATGGGCAGGTAGCCGGATCAAGCGTATGCAGCCGCCGCATTGCATCAGCCAT
GATGGATACTTTCTCGGCAGGAGCAAGGTGAGATGACAGGAGATCCTGCCCCGGCACTTCGCCCAATAGC
AGCCAGTCCCTTCCCGCTTCAGTGACAACGTCGAGCACAGCTGCGCAAGGAACGCCCGTCGTGGCCAGCC
ACGATAGCCGCGCTGCCTCGTCTTGGAGTTCATTCAGGGCACCGGACAGGTCGGTCTTGACAAAAAGAAC
CGGGCGCCCCTGCGCTGACAGCCGGAACACGGCGGCATCAGAGCAGCCGATTGTCTGTTGTGCCCAGTCA
TAGCCGAATAGCCTCTCCACCCAAGCGGCCGGAGAACCTGCGTGCAATCCATCTTGTTCAATCATGCCTC
GATCGAGTTGAGGGTGAATATGAGACTCTAATTGGATACCGAGGGGAATTTATGGAACGTCAGTGGAGCA
TTTTTGACAAGAAATATTTGCTAGCTGATAGTGACCTTAGGCGACTTTTGAACGCGCAATAATGGTTTCT
GACGTATGTGCTTAGCTCATTAAACTCCAGAAACCCGCGGCTCAGTGGCTCCTTCAACGTTGCGGTTCTG
TCAGTTCCAAACGTAAAACGGCTTGTCCCGCGTCATCGGCGGGGGTCATAACGTGACTCCCTTAATTCTC
ATGTATGAAAGCTTGGCACTGGCCGTCGTTTTACAACGTCGTGACTGGGAAAACCCTGGCGTTACCCAAC
TTAATCGCCTTGCAGCACATCCCCCTTTCGCCAGCTGGCGTAATAGCGAAGAGGCCCGCACCGATCGCCC
TTCCCAACAGTTGCGCAGCCTGAATGGCGAATGAGCTTGAGCTTGGATCAGATTGTCGTTTCCCGCCTTC
AGTTTAAACTATCAGTGTTTGACAGGATATATTGGCGGGTAAACCTAAGAGAAAAGAGCGTTTATTAGAA
TAATCGGATATTTAAAAGGGCGTGAAAAGGTTTATCCGTTCGTCCATTTGTATGTGCATGCCAACCACAG
GGTTCCCCTCGGGATCAAAGTACTTTAAAGTACTTTAAAGTACTTTAAAGTACTTTGATCCAACCCCTCC
GCTGCTATAGTGCAGTCGGCTTCTGACGTTCAGTGCAGCCGTCTTCTGAAAACGACATGTCGCACAAGTC
CTAAGTTACGCGACAGGCTGCCGCCCTGCCCTTTTCCTGGCGTTTTCTTGTCGCGTGTTTTAGTCGCATA
AAGTAGAATACTTGCGACTAGAACCGGAGACATTACGCCATGAACAAGAGCGCCGCCGCTGGCCTGCTGG
GCTATGCCCGCGTCAGCACCGACGACCAGGACTTGACCAACCAACGGGCCGAACTGCACGCGGCCGGCTG
CACCAAGCTGTTTTCCGAGAAGATCACCGGCACCAGGCGCGACCGCCCGGAGCTGGCCAGGATGCTTGAC
CACCTACGCCCTGGCGACGTTGTGACAGTGACCAGGCTAGACCGCCTGGCCCGCAGCACCCGCGACCTAC
TGGACATTGCCGAGCGCATCCAGGAGGCCGGCGCGGGCCTGCGTAGCCTGGCAGAGCCGTGGGCCGACAC
CACCACGCCGGCCGGCCGCATGGTGTTGACCGTGTTCGCCGGCATTGCCGAGTTCGAGCGTTCCCTAATC
ATCGACCGCACCCGGAGCGGGCGCGAGGCCGCCAAGGCCCGAGGCGTGAAGTTTGGCCCCCGCCCTACCC
TCACCCCGGCACAGATCGCGCACGCCCGCGAGCTGATCGACCAGGAAGGCCGCACCGTGAAAGAGGCGGC
TGCACTGCTTGGCGTGCATCGCTCGACCCTGTACCGCGCACTTGAGCGCAGCGAGGAAGTGACGCCCACC
GAGGCCAGGCGGCGCGGTGCCTTCCGTGAGGACGCATTGACCGAGGCCGACGCCCTGGCGGCCGCCGAGA
ATGAACGCCAAGAGGAACAAGCATGAAACCGCACCAGGACGGCCAGGACGAACCGTTTTTCATTACCGAA
GAGATCGAGGCGGAGATGATCGCGGCCGGGTACGTGTTCGAGCCGCCCGCGCACGTCTCAACCGTGCGGC
TGCATGAAATCCTGGCCGGTTTGTCTGATGCCAAGCTGGCGGCCTGGCCGGCCAGCTTGGCCGCTGAAGA
AACCGAGCGCCGCCGTCTAAAAAGGTGATGTGTATTTGAGTAAAACAGCTTGCGTCATGCGGTCGCTGCG
TATATGATGCGATGAGTAAATAAACAAATACGCAAGGGGAACGCATGAAGGTTATCGCTGTACTTAACCA
GAAAGGCGGGTCAGGCAAGACGACCATCGCAACCCATCTAGCCCGCGCCCTGCAACTCGCCGGGGCCGAT
GTTCTGTTAGTCGATTCCGATCCCCAGGGCAGTGCCCGCGATTGGGCGGCCGTGCGGGAAGATCAACCGC
TAACCGTTGTCGGCATCGACCGCCCGACGATTGACCGCGACGTGAAGGCCATCGGCCGGCGCGACTTCGT
AGTGATCGACGGAGCGCCCCAGGCGGCGGACTTGGCTGTGTCCGCGATCAAGGCAGCCGACTTCGTGCTG
ATTCCGGTGCAGCCAAGCCCTTACGACATATGGGCCACCGCCGACCTGGTGGAGCTGGTTAAGCAGCGCA
TTGAGGTCACGGATGGAAGGCTACAAGCGGCCTTTGTCGTGTCGCGGGCGATCAAAGGCACGCGCATCGG
CGGTGAGGTTGCCGAGGCGCTGGCCGGGTACGAGCTGCCCATTCTTGAGTCCCGTATCACGCAGCGCGTG
AGCTACCCAGGCACTGCCGCCGCCGGCACAACCGTTCTTGAATCAGAACCCGAGGGCGACGCTGCCCGCG
AGGTCCAGGCGCTGGCCGCTGAAATTAAATCAAAACTCATTTGAGTTAATGAGGTAAAGAGAAAATGAGC
AAAAGCACAAACACGCTAAGTGCCGGCCGTCCGAGCGCACGCAGCAGCAAGGCTGCAACGTTGGCCAGCC
TGGCAGACACGCCAGCCATGAAGCGGGTCAACTTTCAGTTGCCGGCGGAGGATCACACCAAGCTGAAGAT
GTACGCGGTACGCCAAGGCAAGACCATTACCGAGCTGCTATCTGAATACATCGCGCAGCTACCAGAGTAA
ATGAGCAAATGAATAAATGAGTAGATGAATTTTAGCGGCTAAAGGAGGCGGCATGGAAAATCAAGAACAA
CCAGGCACCGACGCCGTGGAATGCCCCATGTGTGGAGGAACGGGCGGTTGGCCAGGCGTAAGCGGCTGGG
TTGTCTGCCGGCCCTGCAATGGCACTGGAACCCCCAAGCCCGAGGAATCGGCGTGAGCGGTCGCAAACCA
TCCGGCCCGGTACAAATCGGCGCGGCGCTGGGTGATGACCTGGTGGAGAAGTTGAAGGCCGCGCAGGCCG
CCCAGCGGCAACGCATCGAGGCAGAAGCACGCCCCGGTGAATCGTGGCAAGCGGCCGCTGATCGAATCCG
CAAAGAATCCCGGCAACCGCCGGCAGCCGGTGCGCCGTCGATTAGGAAGCCGCCCAAGGGCGACGAGCAA
CCAGATTTTTTCGTTCCGATGCTCTATGACGTGGGCACCCGCGATAGTCGCAGCATCATGGACGTGGCCG
TTTTCCGTCTGTCGAAGCGTGACCGACGAGCTGGCGAGGTGATCCGCTACGAGCTTCCAGACGGGCACGT
AGAGGTTTCCGCAGGGCCGGCCGGCATGGCCAGTGTGTGGGATTACGACCTGGTACTGATGGCGGTTTCC
CATCTAACCGAATCCATGAACCGATACCGGGAAGGGAAGGGAGACAAGCCCGGCCGCGTGTTCCGTCCAC
ACGTTGCGGACGTACTCAAGTTCTGCCGGCGAGCCGATGGCGGAAAGCAGAAAGACGACCTGGTAGAAAC
CTGCATTCGGTTAAACACCACGCACGTTGCCATGCAGCGTACGAAGAAGGCCAAGAACGGCCGCCTGGTG
ACGGTATCCGAGGGTGAAGCCTTGATTAGCCGCTACAAGATCGTAAAGAGCGAAACCGGGCGGCCGGAGT
ACATCGAGATCGAGCTAGCTGATTGGATGTACCGCGAGATCACAGAAGGCAAGAACCCGGACGTGCTGAC
GGTTCACCCCGATTACTTTTTGATCGATCCCGGCATCGGCCGTTTTCTCTACCGCCTGGCACGCCGCGCC
GCAGGCAAGGCAGAAGCCAGATGGTTGTTCAAGACGATCTACGAACGCAGTGGCAGCGCCGGAGAGTTCA
AGAAGTTCTGTTTCACCGTGCGCAAGCTGATCGGGTCAAATGACCTGCCGGAGTACGATTTGAAGGAGGA
GGCGGGGCAGGCTGGCCCGATCCTAGTCATGCGCTACCGCAACCTGATCGAGGGCGAAGCATCCGCCGGT
TCCTAATGTACGGAGCAGATGCTAGGGCAAATTGCCCTAGCAGGGGAAAAAGGTCGAAAAGGTCTCTTTC
CTGTGGATAGCACGTACATTGGGAACCCAAAGCCGTACATTGGGAACCGGAACCCGTACATTGGGAACCC
AAAGCCGTACATTGGGAACCGGTCACACATGTAAGTGACTGATATAAAAGAGAAAAAAGGCGATTTTTCC
GCCTAAAACTCTTTAAAACTTATTAAAACTCTTAAAACCCGCCTGGCCTGTGCATAACTGTCTGGCCAGC
GCACAGCCGAAGAGCTGCAAAAAGCGCCTACCCTTCGGTCGCTGCGCTCCCTACGCCCCGCCGCTTCGCG
TCGGCCTATCGCGGCCGCTGGCCGCTCAAAAATGGCTGGCCTACGGCCAGGCAATCTACCAGGGCGCGGA
CAAGCCGCGCCGTCGCCACTCGACCGCCGGCGCCCACATCAAGGCACCCTGCCTCGCGCGTTTCGGTGAT
GACGGTGAAAACCTCTGACACATGCAGCTCCCGGAGACGGTCACAGCTTGTCTGTAAGCGGATGCCGGGA
GCAGACAAGCCCGTCAGGGCGCGTCAGCGGGTGTTGGCGGGTGTCGGGGCGCAGCCATGACCCAGTCACG
TAGCGATAGCGGAGTGTATACTGGCTTAACTATGCGGCATCAGAGCAGATTGTACTGAGAGTGCACCATA
TGCGGTGTGAAATACCGCACAGATGCGTAAGGAGAAAATACCGCATCAGGCGCTCTTCCGCTTCCTCGCT
CACTGACTCGCTGCGCTCGGTCGTTCGGCTGCGGCGAGCGGTATCAGCTCACTCAAAGGCGGTAATACGG
TTATCCACAGAATCAGGGGATAACGCAGGAAAGAACATGTGAGCAAAAGGCCAGCAAAAGGCCAGGAACC
GTAAAAAGGCCGCGTTGCTGGCGTTTTTCCATAGGCTCCGCCCCCCTGACGAGCATCACAAAAATCGACG
CTCAAGTCAGAGGTGGCGAAACCCGACAGGACTATAAAGATACCAGGCGTTTCCCCCTGGAAGCTCCCTC
GTGCGCTCTCCTGTTCCGACCCTGCCGCTTACCGGATACCTGTCCGCCTTTCTCCCTTCGGGAAGCGTGG
CGCTTTCTCATAGCTCACGCTGTAGGTATCTCAGTTCGGTGTAGGTCGTTCGCTCCAAGCTGGGCTGTGT
GCACGAACCCCCCGTTCAGCCCGACCGCTGCGCCTTATCCGGTAACTATCGTCTTGAGTCCAACCCGGTA
AGACACGACTTATCGCCACTGGCAGCAGCCACTGGTAACAGGATTAGCAGAGCGAGGTATGTAGGCGGTG
CTACAGAGTTCTTGAAGTGGTGGCCTAACTACGGCTACACTAGAAGGACAGTATTTGGTATCTGCGCTCT
GCTGAAGCCAGTTACCTTCGGAAAAAGAGTTGGTAGCTCTTGATCCGGCAAACAAACCACCGCTGGTAGC
GGTGGTTTTTTTGTTTGCAAGCAGCAGATTACGCGCAGAAAAAAAGGATCTCAAGAAGATCCTTTGATCT
TTTCTACGGGGTCTGACGCTCAGTGGAACGAAAACTCACGTTAAGGGATTTTGGTCATGCATGATATATC
TCCCAATTTGTGTAGGGCTTATTATGCACGCTTAAAAATAATAAAAGCAGACTTGACCTGAT
Features (pLannotate 1.2.2; 29 found; start..end, strand, type, name):
     98..885     -  CDS            SmR (fragment): aminoglycoside adenylyltransferase (Murphy, 1985); aadA; confers resistance to spectinomycin and streptomycin
    896..952     -  CDS            GmR (fragment): gentamycin acetyltransferase; aacC1; confers resistance to gentamycin
   1128..1151    -  promoter       Pc promoter (fragment): intI1 (promoter lies within the coding sequence); class 1 integron promoter
   1410..1434    +  misc_feature   LB T-DNA repeat: left border repeat from nopaline C58 T-DNA
   1510..1598    +  CDS            lacI (fragment): lac repressor; lacI; The lac repressor binds to the lac operator to inhibit transcription in E. coli. This inhibition can be relieved by adding lactose or isopropyl-β-D-thiogalactopyranoside (IPTG).
   1611..1632    +  protein_bind   CAP binding site: CAP binding activates transcription in the presence of cAMP. E. coli catabolite activator protein
   1647..1677    +  promoter       lac promoter: promoter for the E. coli lac operon
   1681..1703    +  protein_bind   lac operator (fragment): The lac repressor binds to the lac operator to inhibit transcription in E. coli. This inhibition can be relieved by adding lactose or isopropyl-β-D-thiogalactopyranoside (IPTG). lac repressor encoded by lacI
   2726..6829    +  CDS            cas9: CAS9_STRP1 - Also known as csn1 From Streptococcus pyogenes serotype M1.
   6864..6971    +  CDS            RBCS1 (fragment): RBS1_SPIOL - Also known as RBCS. Experimental evidence at protein level: Swiss-Prot protein existence level 1. RuBisCO catalyzes two reactions: the carboxylation of D- ribulose 1,5-bisphosphate, the primary event in carbon dioxide fixation, as well as the oxidative fragmentation of the pentose substrate. Both reactions occur simultaneously and in competition at the same active site. Although the small subunit is not catalytic it is essential for maximal activity. From Spinacia oleracea (Spinach).
   7374..7398    +  protein_bind   attB1: mutant version of attB; recombination site for the Gateway® BP reaction BP Clonase™
   7843..7910    +  misc_RNA       tracrRNA (fragment): trans-activating CRISPR RNA for the Streptococcus pyogenes CRISPR/Cas9 system
   7911..7930    +  terminator     SUP4 terminator: transcription terminator for the S. cerevisiae SUP4 tRNA gene
   8303..8370    +  misc_RNA       tracrRNA (fragment): trans-activating CRISPR RNA for the Streptococcus pyogenes CRISPR/Cas9 system
   8371..8390    +  terminator     SUP4 terminator: transcription terminator for the S. cerevisiae SUP4 tRNA gene
   8485..8509    -  protein_bind   attB2: mutant version of attB; recombination site for the Gateway® BP reaction BP Clonase™
   8586..8621    +  misc_feature   MCS (fragment): pUC18/19 multiple cloning site
   8639..8891    -  terminator     NOS terminator: nopaline synthase terminator and poly(A) signal
   8934..9725    -  CDS            neo: KKA2_KLEPN - Also known as kan, nptII. Experimental evidence at protein level: Swiss-Prot protein existence level 1. Resistance to kanamycin, neomycin, paromomycin, ribostamycin, butirosin and gentamicin B. From Klebsiella pneumoniae.
   9759..9938    -  promoter       NOS promoter: nopaline synthase promoter
  10027..10181   +  CDS            lacZα (fragment): LacZα fragment of β-galactosidase; lacZ fragment
  10240..10264   +  misc_feature   RB T-DNA repeat: right border repeat from nopaline C58 T-DNA
  10634..11035   +  CDS            Y4CG_SINFN (fragment): Protein inferred from homology: Swiss-Prot protein existence level 3. From Sinorhizobium fredii (strain NBRC 101917 / NGR234).
  11595..12224   +  CDS            pVS1 StaA: stability protein from the Pseudomonas plasmid pVS1 (Heeb et al., 2000)
  12653..13726   +  CDS            pVS1 RepA: replication protein from the Pseudomonas plasmid pVS1 (Heeb et al., 2000)
  13792..13986   +  rep_origin     pVS1 oriV: origin of replication for the Pseudomonas plasmid pVS1 (Heeb et al., 2000)
  14189..14228   +  CDS            rop (fragment): Rop protein, which maintains plasmids at low copy number; rop
  14330..14470   +  misc_feature   bom: basis of mobility region from pBR322
  14656..15244   -  rep_origin     ori: high-copy-number ColE1/pMB1/pBR322/pUC origin of replication
