[The description below was written by a language model from this plasmid's Addgene catalogue record and pLannotate feature annotations shown in this document.]
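Description:
pDe_Cas9_KANA_R160b is a plant binary CRISPR vector built on the pDe_Cas9 backbone for Agrobacterium-mediated T-DNA delivery, designed to edit the miRNA160b locus of potato (the insert species is given as S. tuberosum Group Phureja DM). The backbone carries a ColE1/pMB1-type origin with the pBR322 bom region for high-copy propagation in E. coli, together with the pVS1 oriV, RepA and StaA functions that support replication and stable maintenance in Agrobacterium. Bacterial selection relies on the aadA (SmR) gene conferring spectinomycin resistance. The depositor notes that spectinomycin is used only in bacteria and kanamycin only in plants.

Between the nopaline-type left and right T-DNA border repeats lie three functional units. The first is a Streptococcus pyogenes Cas9 coding sequence, described as codon-optimized for Arabidopsis thaliana. The promoter driving it is not annotated in the feature table or stated in the record, and the short RBCS-like fragment annotated downstream may belong to its 3′ region. The second unit is flanked by attB1 and attB2 sites, consistent with Gateway recombination of the guide cassette into the destination vector, and contains two sgRNA scaffolds, each followed by a short Pol III terminator. According to the catalogue entry these two guides (sgRNA1 and sgRNA2 against miR160b) are driven by AtU6 and StU6 promoters, although the spacer sequences are not specified. The third unit is an nptII (neo) gene under the NOS promoter and terminator, providing kanamycin selection of transformed plant tissue. Remnants of lac and lacZα elements are vector carry-over. The associated work used such constructs to fine-tune miRNA expression in tetraploid potato. The sequenced record (about 15.4 kb) is somewhat shorter than the listed backbone size.
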