Addgene plasmid #173757: pDe_Cas9_KANA_R160b
Purpose: Binary expression vector with A.th. codon-optimized Cas9 and sgRNA for miRNA160b
Depositing lab: Kristina Gruden. Depositing organization: National Institute of Biology. Publication: CRISPR/Cas9-mediated fine-tuning of miRNA expression in tetraploid potato. Lukan T, Veillet F, Kriznik M, Coll A, Mahkovec Povalej T, Pogacar K, Stare K, Chauvin L, Chauvin JE, Gruden K. Hortic Res. 2022 Jun 30;9:uhac147. doi: 10.1093/hr/uhac147. eCollection 2022. PubMed 36072839.
Backbone
  Vector backbone: pDe_Cas9
  Backbone size w/o insert (bp): 15933
  Vector type: CRISPR
Growth in bacteria
  Bacterial resistance: Spectinomycin, 50 μg/mL
  Growth temperature: 37°C
  Growth strain: DH5alpha
  Growth instructions: Spectinomycin is only for bacteria and Kanamycin is only for plants.
  Copy number: High Copy
Gene/Insert
  Gene/Insert name: Cas9_sgRNA1/R160b_sgRNA2/160b
  gRNA/shRNA sequence: Unspecified
  Species: S. tuberosum Group Phureja DM
  Promoter: AtU6 &StU6
  Cloning method: Gateway Cloning
  Sequencing primers: 5′ Unknown
Terms and licenses: Academic/Nonprofit Terms; Industry Terms: Not Available to Industry
Depositor comments: Spectinomycin is only for bacteria and Kanamycin is only for plants.
How to cite: pDe_Cas9_KANA_R160b was a gift from Kristina Gruden (Addgene plasmid # 173757 ; http://n2t.net/addgene:173757 ; RRID:Addgene_173757)
